Addgene plasmid #83772: MSCV-6NBC-GFP-PGK-Puro-Barcode95
Purpose: individual 6N barcode to make barcoded cell line variants
Depositing lab: Monte Winslow. Depositing organization: Stanford University. Publication: An in vivo multiplexed small-molecule screening platform. Gruner BM, Schulze CJ, Yang D, Ogasawara D, Dix MM, Rogers ZN, Chuang CH, McFarland CD, Chiou SH, Brown JM, Cravatt BF, Bogyo M, Winslow MM. Nat Methods. 2016 Sep 12. doi: 10.1038/nmeth.3992. PubMed 27617390.
Backbone
  Vector backbone: MSCV
  Vector type: Retroviral
  Selectable markers: Puromycin
Growth in bacteria
  Bacterial resistance: Ampicillin, 100 μg/mL
  Growth temperature: 37°C
  Growth strain: DH5alpha
  Copy number: High Copy
Gene/Insert
  Gene/Insert name: Barcode95
  Species: Synthetic
  Cloning method: Restriction Enzyme; 5′ cloning site BglII (destroyed during cloning); 3′ cloning site EcoRI (not destroyed)
  Sequencing primers: 5′ CCCTTGAACCTCCTCGTTCGACC
Terms and licenses: Academic/Nonprofit Terms; Industry Terms: Not Available to Industry
How to cite: MSCV-6NBC-GFP-PGK-Puro-Barcode95 was a gift from Monte Winslow (Addgene plasmid # 83772 ; http://n2t.net/addgene:83772 ; RRID:Addgene_83772)
