[The description below was written by a language model from this plasmid's Addgene catalogue record and the feature table of its GenBank file.]
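Description:
MSCV-6NBC-GFP-PGK-Puro-Barcode95 is a 7,018 bp gammaretroviral transfer plasmid built on the murine stem cell virus (MSCV) backbone. It is one member of a series in which each plasmid carries a distinct synthetic six-nucleotide ("6N") barcode. In bacteria it is maintained at high copy through a ColE1/pUC-type origin and selected with ampicillin via the beta-lactamase gene. Remnants of a lac promoter/operator region from the cloning backbone are also present outside the viral unit.

The proviral region is bounded by 5' and 3' long terminal repeats from murine embryonic stem cell virus. It contains the MESV Psi packaging signal followed by a truncated MMLV gag fragment lacking its start codon, an arrangement that supports encapsidation of the vector RNA when viral proteins are supplied in trans by packaging cells. Downstream lies an EGFP coding sequence with no annotated internal promoter ahead of it, so it is presumably transcribed from the 5' LTR. A mouse PGK promoter then drives puromycin N-acetyltransferase. Transduced cells can therefore be identified by green fluorescence and enriched with puromycin.

The barcode itself is not annotated in the feature table. The catalogue entry records only that it was inserted by restriction cloning between a BglII site (destroyed) and an EcoRI site (retained), and the construct name suggests it sits next to GFP. Stable integration of the provirus gives each transduced cell population a heritable DNA tag. According to the record, the purpose is to generate barcoded cell line variants, and the associated publication describes an in vivo multiplexed small-molecule screening platform. This is consistent with pooling differently barcoded populations and distinguishing them later by reading out the barcodes.
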