LOCUS       Exported 7018 bp ds-DNA circular SYN 13-MAY-2021
DEFINITION  individual 6N barcode to make barcoded cell line variants.
ACCESSION   .
VERSION     .
KEYWORDS    MSCV-6NBC-GFP-PGK-Puro-Barcode95
SOURCE      synthetic DNA construct
  ORGANISM  synthetic DNA construct
REFERENCE   1 (bases 1 to 7018)
  AUTHORS   Gruner BM, Schulze CJ, Yang D, Ogasawara D, Dix MM, Rogers ZN,
            Chuang CH, McFarland CD, Chiou SH, Brown JM, Cravatt BF, Bogyo M,
            Winslow MM
  TITLE     An in vivo multiplexed small-molecule screening platform.
  JOURNAL   Nat Methods. 2016 Sep 12. doi: 10.1038/nmeth.3992.
  PUBMED    27617390
REFERENCE   2 (bases 1 to 7018)
  AUTHORS   .
  TITLE     Direct Submission
  JOURNAL   Exported May 13, 2021 from SnapGene Server 1.1.58
            http://www.snapgene.com
FEATURES             Location/Qualifiers
     source          1..7018
                     /organism="synthetic DNA construct"
                     /mol_type="other DNA"
     misc_feature    579..920
                     /label=MESV Psi
                     /note="packaging signal of murine embryonic stem cell
                     virus"
     CDS             987..1403
                     /label=gag (truncated)
                     /note="truncated Moloney murine leukemia virus (MMLV) gag
                     gene lacking the start codon"
     primer_bind     1333..1355
                     /label=pLXSN 5'
                     /note="Murine stem cell virus, forward primer. Also called
                     MSCV"
     primer_bind     1371..1387
                     /label=pBABE 5'
                     /note="Psi packaging signal, forward primer for pBABE
                     vectors"
     CDS             1427..2143
                     /codon_start=1
                     /product="enhanced GFP"
                     /label=EGFP
                     /translation="MVSKGEELFTGVVPILVELDGDVNGHKFSVSGEGEGDATYGKLTL
                     KFICTTGKLPVPWPTLVTTLTYGVQCFSRYPDHMKQHDFFKSAMPEGYVQERTIFFKDD
                     GNYKTRAEVKFEGDTLVNRIELKGIDFKEDGNILGHKLEYNYNSHNVYIMADKQKNGIK
                     VNFKIRHNIEDGSVQLADHYQQNTPIGDGPVLLPDNHYLSTQSALSKDPNEKRDHMVLL
                     EFVTAAGITLGMDELYK"
     primer_bind     complement(1472..1493)
                     /label=EGFP-N
                     /note="EGFP, reverse primer"
     primer_bind     complement(1733..1752)
                     /label=EXFP-R
                     /note="For distinguishing EGFP variants, reverse primer"
     primer_bind     2080..2101
                     /label=EGFP-C
                     /note="EGFP, forward primer"
     promoter        2161..2660
                     /label=PGK promoter
                     /note="mouse phosphoglycerate kinase 1 promoter"
     primer_bind     complement(2196..2219)
                     /label=MSCV-rev
                     /note="Murine stem cell virus, reverse primer"
     primer_bind     2593..2612
                     /label=mPGK-F
                     /note="Mouse PGK promoter, forward primer"
     CDS             2681..3280
                     /codon_start=1
                     /gene="pac from Streptomyces alboniger"
                     /product="puromycin N-acetyltransferase"
                     /label=PuroR
                     /note="confers resistance to puromycin"
                     /translation="MTEYKPTVRLATRDDVPRAVRTLAAAFADYPATRHTVDPDRHIER
                     VTELQELFLTRVGLDIGKVWVADDGAAVAVWTTPESVEAGAVFAEIGPRMAELSGSRLA
                     AQQQMEGLLAPHRPKEPAWFLATVGVSPDHQGKGLGSAVVLPGVEAAERAGVPAFLETS
                     APRNLPFYERLGFTVTADVEVPEGPRTWCMTRKPGA"
     primer_bind     complement(2681..2700)
                     /label=Puro-R
                     /note="Puromycin resistance gene, reverse primer. Also
                     called puro-variant-R"
     primer_bind     3177..3197
                     /label=Puro-F
                     /note="Puromycin resistance gene, forward primer"
     LTR             3380..3894
                     /label=3' LTR
                     /note="3' long terminal repeat from murine embryonic stem
                     cell virus"
     primer_bind     complement(4063..4079)
                     /label=M13 rev
                     /note="common sequencing primer, one of multiple similar
                     variants"
     primer_bind     complement(4063..4079)
                     /label=M13 Reverse
                     /note="In lacZ gene. Also called M13-rev"
     primer_bind     complement(4076..4098)
                     /label=M13/pUC Reverse
                     /note="In lacZ gene"
     protein_bind    4087..4103
                     /label=lac operator
                     /bound_moiety="lac repressor encoded by lacI"
                     /note="The lac repressor binds to the lac operator to
                     inhibit transcription in E. coli. This inhibition can be
                     relieved by adding lactose or
                     isopropyl-beta-D-thiogalactopyranoside (IPTG)."
     promoter        complement(4111..4141)
                     /label=lac promoter
                     /note="promoter for the E. coli lac operon"
     protein_bind    4156..4177
                     /label=CAP binding site
                     /bound_moiety="E. coli catabolite activator protein"
                     /note="CAP binding activates transcription in the presence
                     of cAMP."
     primer_bind     complement(4294..4311)
                     /label=L4440
                     /note="L4440 vector, forward primer"
     rep_origin      complement(4465..5053)
                     /direction=LEFT
                     /label=ori
                     /note="high-copy-number ColE1/pMB1/pBR322/pUC origin of
                     replication"
     primer_bind     complement(4545..4564)
                     /label=pBR322ori-F
                     /note="pBR322 origin, forward primer"
     CDS             complement(5224..6084)
                     /codon_start=1
                     /gene="bla"
                     /product="beta-lactamase"
                     /label=AmpR
                     /note="confers resistance to ampicillin, carbenicillin, and
                     related antibiotics"
                     /translation="MSIQHFRVALIPFFAAFCLPVFAHPETLVKVKDAEDQLGARVGYI
                     ELDLNSGKILESFRPEERFPMMSTFKVLLCGAVLSRIDAGQEQLGRRIHYSQNDLVEYS
                     PVTEKHLTDGMTVRELCSAAITMSDNTAANLLLTTIGGPKELTAFLHNMGDHVTRLDRW
                     EPELNEAIPNDERDTTMPVAMATTLRKLLTGELLTLASRQQLIDWMEADKVAGPLLRSA
                     LPAGWFIADKSGAGERGSRGIIAALGPDGKPSRIVVIYTTGSQATMDERNRQIAEIGAS
                     LIKHW"
     primer_bind     5847..5866
                     /label=Amp-R
                     /note="Ampicillin resistance gene, reverse primer"
     promoter        complement(6085..6189)
                     /gene="bla"
                     /label=AmpR promoter
     primer_bind     6257..6275
                     /label=pBRforEco
                     /note="pBR322 vectors, upsteam of EcoRI site, forward
                     primer"
     primer_bind     complement(6313..6335)
                     /label=pGEX 3'
                     /note="pGEX vectors, reverse primer"
     primer_bind     6435..6454
                     /label=pRS-marker
                     /note="pRS vectors, use to sequence yeast selectable
                     marker"
     primer_bind     6648..6670
                     /label=M13/pUC Forward
                     /note="In lacZ gene"
     primer_bind     6798..6817
                     /label=pBRrevBam
                     /note="pBR322 vectors, tet region, downstream of BamHI,
                     reverse primer"
     LTR             7017..515
                     /label=5' LTR
                     /note="5' long terminal repeat from murine embryonic stem
                     cell virus"
ORIGIN
        1 tgaaagaccc cacctgtagg tttggcaagc tagcttaagt aacgccattt tgcaaggcat
       61 ggaaaataca taactgagaa tagagaagtt cagatcaagg ttaggaacag agagacagca
      121 gaatatgggc caaacaggat atctgtggta agcagttcct gccccggctc agggccaaga
      181 acagatggtc cccagatgcg gtcccgccct cagcagtttc tagagaacca tcagatgttt
      241 ccagggtgcc ccaaggacct gaaatgaccc tgtgccttat ttgaactaac caatcagttc
      301 gcttctcgct tctgttcgcg cgcttctgct ccccgagctc aataaaagag cccacaaccc
      361 ctcactcggc gcgccagtcc tccgatagac tgcgtcgccc gggtacccgt attcccaata
      421 aagcctcttg ctgtttgcat ccgaatcgtg gactcgctga tccttgggag ggtctcctca
      481 gattgattga ctgcccacct cgggggtctt tcatttggag gttccaccga gatttggaga
      541 cccctgccca gggaccaccg acccccccgc cgggaggtaa gctggccagc ggtcgtttcg
      601 tgtctgtctc tgtctttgtg cgtgtttgtg ccggcatcta atgtttgcgc ctgcgtctgt
      661 actagttagc taactagctc tgtatctggc ggacccgtgg tggaactgac gagttctgaa
      721 cacccggccg caaccctggg agacgtccca gggactttgg gggccgtttt tgtggcccga
      781 cctgaggaag ggagtcgatg tggaatccga ccccgtcagg atatgtggtt ctggtaggag
      841 acgagaacct aaaacagttc ccgcctccgt ctgaattttt gctttcggtt tggaaccgaa
      901 gccgcgcgtc ttgtctgctg cagcgctgca gcatcgttct gtgttgtctc tgtctgactg
      961 tgtttctgta tttgtctgaa aattagggcc agactgttac cactccctta agtttgacct
     1021 taggtcactg gaaagatgtc gagcggatcg ctcacaacca gtcggtagat gtcaagaaga
     1081 gacgttgggt taccttctgc tctgcagaat ggccaacctt taacgtcgga tggccgcgag
     1141 acggcacctt taaccgagac ctcatcaccc aggttaagat caaggtcttt tcacctggcc
     1201 cgcatggaca cccagaccag gtcccctaca tcgtgacctg ggaagccttg gcttttgacc
     1261 cccctccctg ggtcaagccc tttgtacacc ctaagcctcc gcctcctctt cctccatccg
     1321 ccccgtctct cccccttgaa cctcctcgtt cgaccccgcc tcgatcctcc ctttatccag
     1381 ccctcactcc ttctctaggc gccggaatta gatccttagt cccaccatgg tgagcaaggg
     1441 cgaggagctg ttcaccgggg tggtgcccat cctggtcgag ctggacggcg acgtaaacgg
     1501 ccacaagttc agcgtgtccg gcgagggcga gggcgatgcc acctacggca agctgaccct
     1561 gaagttcatc tgcaccaccg gcaagctgcc cgtgccctgg cccaccctcg tgaccaccct
     1621 gacctacggc gtgcagtgct tcagccgcta ccccgaccac atgaagcagc acgacttctt
     1681 caagtccgcc atgcccgaag gctacgtcca ggagcgcacc atcttcttca aggacgacgg
     1741 caactacaag acccgcgccg aggtgaagtt cgagggcgac accctggtga accgcatcga
     1801 gctgaagggc atcgacttca aggaggacgg caacatcctg gggcacaagc tggagtacaa
     1861 ctacaacagc cacaacgtct atatcatggc cgacaagcag aagaacggca tcaaggtgaa
     1921 cttcaagatc cgccacaaca tcgaggacgg cagcgtgcag ctcgccgacc actaccagca
     1981 gaacaccccc atcggcgacg gccccgtgct gctgcccgac aaccactacc tgagcaccca
     2041 gtccgccctg agcaaagacc ccaacgagaa gcgcgatcac atggtcctgc tggagttcgt
     2101 gaccgccgcc gggatcactc tcggcatgga cgagctgtac aagtagcgga gaattctacc
     2161 gggtagggga ggcgcttttc ccaaggcagt ctggagcatg cgctttagca gccccgctgg
     2221 gcacttggcg ctacacaagt ggcctctggc ctcgcacaca ttccacatcc accggtaggc
     2281 gccaaccggc tccgttcttt ggtggcccct tcgcgccacc ttctactcct cccctagtca
     2341 ggaagttccc ccccgccccg cagctcgcgt cgtgcaggac gtgacaaatg gaagtagcac
     2401 gtctcactag tctcgtgcag atggacagca ccgctgagca atggaagcgg gtaggccttt
     2461 ggggcagcgg ccaatagcag ctttgctcct tcgctttctg ggctcagagg ctgggaaggg
     2521 gtgggtccgg gggcgggctc aggggcgggc tcaggggcgg ggcgggcgcc cgaaggtcct
     2581 ccggaggccc ggcattctgc acgcttcaaa agcgcacgtc tgccgcgctg ttctcctctt
     2641 cctcatctcc gggcctttcg acctgcagcc caagcttacc atgaccgagt acaagcccac
     2701 ggtgcgcctc gccacccgcg acgacgtccc cagggccgta cgcaccctcg ccgccgcgtt
     2761 cgccgactac cccgccacgc gccacaccgt cgatccggac cgccacatcg agcgggtcac
     2821 cgagctgcaa gaactcttcc tcacgcgcgt cgggctcgac atcggcaagg tgtgggtcgc
     2881 ggacgacggc gccgcggtgg cggtctggac cacgccggag agcgtcgaag cgggggcggt
     2941 gttcgccgag atcggcccgc gcatggccga gttgagcggt tcccggctgg ccgcgcagca
     3001 acagatggaa ggcctcctgg cgccgcaccg gcccaaggag cccgcgtggt tcctggccac
     3061 cgtcggcgtc tcgcccgacc accagggcaa gggtctgggc agcgccgtcg tgctccccgg
     3121 agtggaggcg gccgagcgcg ccggggtgcc cgccttcctg gagacctccg cgccccgcaa
     3181 cctccccttc tacgagcggc tcggcttcac cgtcaccgcc gacgtcgagg tgcccgaagg
     3241 accgcgcacc tggtgcatga cccgcaagcc cggtgcctga cgcccgcccc acgacccgca
     3301 gcgcccgacc gaaaggagcg cacgacccca tgcatcgata aaataaaaga ttttatttag
     3361 tctccagaaa aaggggggaa tgaaagaccc cacctgtagg tttggcaagc tagcttaagt
     3421 aacgccattt tgcaaggcat ggaaaataca taactgagaa tagagaagtt cagatcaagg
     3481 ttaggaacag agagacagca gaatatgggc caaacaggat atctgtggta agcagttcct
     3541 gccccggctc agggccaaga acagatggtc cccagatgcg gtcccgccct cagcagtttc
     3601 tagagaacca tcagatgttt ccagggtgcc ccaaggacct gaaatgaccc tgtgccttat
     3661 ttgaactaac caatcagttc gcttctcgct tctgttcgcg cgcttctgct ccccgagctc
     3721 aataaaagag cccacaaccc ctcactcggc gcgccagtcc tccgatagac tgcgtcgccc
     3781 gggtacccgt gtatccaata aaccctcttg cagttgcatc cgacttgtgg tctcgctgtt
     3841 ccttgggagg gtctcctctg agtgattgac tacccgtcag cgggggtctt tcatgggtaa
     3901 cagtttcttg aagttggaga acaacattct gagggtagga gtcgaatatt aagtaatcct
     3961 gactcaatta gccactgttt tgaatccaca tactccaata ctcctgaaat agttcattat
     4021 ggacagcgca gaagagctgg ggagaattaa ttcgtaatca tggtcatagc tgtttcctgt
     4081 gtgaaattgt tatccgctca caattccaca caacatacga gccggaagca taaagtgtaa
     4141 agcctggggt gcctaatgag tgagctaact cacattaatt gcgttgcgct cactgcccgc
     4201 tttccagtcg ggaaacctgt cgtgccagct gcattaatga atcggccaac gcgcggggag
     4261 aggcggtttg cgtattgggc gctcttccgc ttcctcgctc actgactcgc tgcgctcggt
     4321 cgttcggctg cggcgagcgg tatcagctca ctcaaaggcg gtaatacggt tatccacaga
     4381 atcaggggat aacgcaggaa agaacatgtg agcaaaaggc cagcaaaagg ccaggaaccg
     4441 taaaaaggcc gcgttgctgg cgtttttcca taggctccgc ccccctgacg agcatcacaa
     4501 aaatcgacgc tcaagtcaga ggtggcgaaa cccgacagga ctataaagat accaggcgtt
     4561 tccccctgga agctccctcg tgcgctctcc tgttccgacc ctgccgctta ccggatacct
     4621 gtccgccttt ctcccttcgg gaagcgtggc gctttctcat agctcacgct gtaggtatct
     4681 cagttcggtg taggtcgttc gctccaagct gggctgtgtg cacgaacccc ccgttcagcc
     4741 cgaccgctgc gccttatccg gtaactatcg tcttgagtcc aacccggtaa gacacgactt
     4801 atcgccactg gcagcagcca ctggtaacag gattagcaga gcgaggtatg taggcggtgc
     4861 tacagagttc ttgaagtggt ggcctaacta cggctacact agaaggacag tatttggtat
     4921 ctgcgctctg ctgaagccag ttaccttcgg aaaaagagtt ggtagctctt gatccggcaa
     4981 acaaaccacc gctggtagcg gtggtttttt tgtttgcaag cagcagatta cgcgcagaaa
     5041 aaaaggatct caagaagatc ctttgatctt ttctacgggg tctgacgctc agtggaacga
     5101 aaactcacgt taagggattt tggtcatgag attatcaaaa aggatcttca cctagatcct
     5161 tttaaattaa aaatgaagtt ttaaatcaat ctaaagtata tatgagtaaa cttggtctga
     5221 cagttaccaa tgcttaatca gtgaggcacc tatctcagcg atctgtctat ttcgttcatc
     5281 catagttgcc tgactccccg tcgtgtagat aactacgata cgggagggct taccatctgg
     5341 ccccagtgct gcaatgatac cgcgagaccc acgctcaccg gctccagatt tatcagcaat
     5401 aaaccagcca gccggaaggg ccgagcgcag aagtggtcct gcaactttat ccgcctccat
     5461 ccagtctatt aattgttgcc gggaagctag agtaagtagt tcgccagtta atagtttgcg
     5521 caacgttgtt gccattgcta caggcatcgt ggtgtcacgc tcgtcgtttg gtatggcttc
     5581 attcagctcc ggttcccaac gatcaaggcg agttacatga tcccccatgt tgtgcaaaaa
     5641 agcggttagc tccttcggtc ctccgatcgt tgtcagaagt aagttggccg cagtgttatc
     5701 actcatggtt atggcagcac tgcataattc tcttactgtc atgccatccg taagatgctt
     5761 ttctgtgact ggtgagtact caaccaagtc attctgagaa tagtgtatgc ggcgaccgag
     5821 ttgctcttgc ccggcgtcaa tacgggataa taccgcgcca catagcagaa ctttaaaagt
     5881 gctcatcatt ggaaaacgtt cttcggggcg aaaactctca aggatcttac cgctgttgag
     5941 atccagttcg atgtaaccca ctcgtgcacc caactgatct tcagcatctt ttactttcac
     6001 cagcgtttct gggtgagcaa aaacaggaag gcaaaatgcc gcaaaaaagg gaataagggc
     6061 gacacggaaa tgttgaatac tcatactctt cctttttcaa tattattgaa gcatttatca
     6121 gggttattgt ctcatgagcg gatacatatt tgaatgtatt tagaaaaata aacaaatagg
     6181 ggttccgcgc acatttcccc gaaaagtgcc acctgacgtc taagaaacca ttattatcat
     6241 gacattaacc tataaaaata ggcgtatcac gaggcccttt cgtctcgcgc gtttcggtga
     6301 tgacggtgaa aacctctgac acatgcagct cccggagacg gtcacagctt gtctgtaagc
     6361 ggatgccggg agcagacaag cccgtcaggg cgcgtcagcg ggtgttggcg ggtgtcgggg
     6421 ctggcttaac tatgcggcat cagagcagat tgtactgaga gtgcaccata tgcggtgtga
     6481 aataccgcac agatgcgtaa ggagaaaata ccgcatcagg cgccattcgc cattcaggct
     6541 gcgcaactgt tgggaagggc gatcggtgcg ggcctcttcg ctattacgcc agctggcgaa
     6601 agggggatgt gctgcaaggc gattaagttg ggtaacgcca gggttttccc agtcacgacg
     6661 ttgtaaaacg acggcgcaag gaatggtgca tgcaaggaga tggcgcccaa cagtcccccg
     6721 gccacggggc ctgccaccat acccacgccg aaacaagcgc tcatgagccc gaagtggcga
     6781 gcccgatctt ccccatcggt gatgtcggcg atataggcgc cagcaaccgc acctgtggcg
     6841 ccggtgatgc cggccacgat gcgtccggcg tagaggcgat tagtccaatt tgttaaagac
     6901 aggatatcag tggtccaggc tctagttttg actcaacaat atcaccagct gaagcctata
     6961 gagtacgagc catagataaa ataaaagatt ttatttagtc tccagaaaaa ggggggaa
//
