>Addgene plasmid #83772 | MSCV-6NBC-GFP-PGK-Puro-Barcode95 | addgene partial sequence | sequence record 165513 | pLXSN5 5'-CCCTTGAACCTCCTCGTTCGACC-3'
CAGCCCTCACTCCTTCTCTAGGCGCCGGAATTAGATCCTTAGTCCCACCATGGTGAGCAAGGGCGAGGAG
CTGTTCACCGGGGTGGTGCCCATCCTGGTCGAGCTGGACGGCGACGTAAACGGCCACAAGTTCAGCGTGT
CCGGCGAGGGCGAGGGCGATGCCACCTACGGCAAGCTGACCCTGAAGTTCATCTGCACCACCGGCAAGCT
GCCCGTGCCCTGGCCCACCCTCGTGACCACCCTGACCTACGGCGTGCAGTGCTTCAGCCGCTACCCCGAC
CACATGAAGCAGCACGACTTCTTCAAGTCCGCCATGCCCGAAGGCTACGTCCAGGAGCGCACCATCTTCT
TCAAGGACGACGGCAACTACAAGACCCGCGCCGAGGTGAAGTTCGAGGGCGACACCCTGGTGAACCGCAT
CGAGCTGAAGGGCATCGACTTCAAGGAGGACGGCAACATCCTGGGGCACAAGCTGGAGTACAACTACAAC
AGCCACAACGTCTATATCATGGCCGACAAGCAGAAGAACGGCATCAAGGTGAACTTCAAGATCCGCCACA
ACATCGAGGACGGCAGCGTGCAGCTCGCCGACCACTACCAGCAGAACACCCCCATCGGCGACGGCCCCGT
GCTGCTGCCCGACAACCACTACCTGAGCACCCAGTCCGCCCTGAGCAAAGACCCCAACGAGAAGCGCGAT
CACATGGTCCTGCTGGAGTTCGTGACCGCCGCCGGGATCACTCTCGGCATGGACGAGCTGTACAAGTAGC
GGAGAATTCTACCGGGTAGGGGAGGCGCTTTTCCCAAGGCAGTCTGGAGCATGCGCTTTAG
